Addgene plasmid #107932: pPtGE34
Purpose: Expresses Cas9 in Phaeodactylum tricornutum / Encodes elements required for conjugation
Depositing lab: David Edgell. Publication: An Expanded Plasmid-Based Genetic Toolbox Enables Cas9 Genome Editing and Stable Maintenance of Synthetic Pathways in Phaeodactylum tricornutum. Slattery SS, Diamond A, Wang H, Therrien JA, Lant JT, Jazey T, Lee K, Klassen Z, Desgagne-Penix I, Karas BJ, Edgell DR. ACS Synth Biol. 2018 Jan 8. doi: 10.1021/acssynbio.7b00191. PubMed 29298053.
Backbone
  Vector backbone: pKS diaCas9_sgRNA
  Backbone manufacturer: Per Winge
  Backbone size w/o insert (bp): 8577
  Total vector size (bp): 12392
  Modifications to backbone: Addition of yeast Cen6-ArsH4-His3, origin of transfer, and P. tricornutum ShBle cassette
  Vector type: CRISPR, Synthetic Biology ; Episomal vector for Phaeodactylum tricornutum
  Selectable markers: Zeocin, HIS3
Growth in bacteria
  Bacterial resistance: Ampicillin, 100 μg/mL
  Growth temperature: 37°C
  Growth strain: EPI300
  Copy number: High Copy
Gene/Insert 1
  Gene/Insert name: OriT (alt name: Origin of Transfer)
  Insert size (bp): 771
Gene/Insert 2
  Gene/Insert name: 40SRPS8 Promoter
  Species: Phaeodactylum tricornutum
  Insert size (bp): 600
Gene/Insert 3
  Gene/Insert name: ShBle (alt name: Zeocin resistance gene)
  Species: Streptoalloteichus hindustanus
  Insert size (bp): 375
Gene/Insert 4
  Gene/Insert name: 40SRPS8 Terminator
  Species: Phaeodactylum tricornutum
  Insert size (bp): 500
Gene/Insert 5
  Gene/Insert name: Cen6-ArsH4-His3
  Species: S. cerevisiae (budding yeast)
  Insert size (bp): 1349
Terms and licenses: Academic/Nonprofit Terms; Industry Terms: Not Available to Industry
How to cite: pPtGE34 was a gift from David Edgell (Addgene plasmid # 107932 ; http://n2t.net/addgene:107932 ; RRID:Addgene_107932)
