[The description below was written by a language model from this plasmid's Addgene catalogue record and pLannotate feature annotations shown in this document.]
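Description:
pPtGE34 is a roughly 12.4 kb CRISPR shuttle plasmid designed for episomal maintenance and Cas9 expression in the diatom Phaeodactylum tricornutum, with delivery by bacterial conjugation. It derives from the pBluescript-type vector pKS diaCas9_sgRNA, modified by adding three modules: an origin of transfer, a diatom zeocin-resistance cassette and a yeast Cen6-ArsH4-His3 element. In E. coli it replicates from a high-copy ColE1/pUC origin and is selected with ampicillin through the bla gene. The backbone also retains an f1 origin, lacZα fragments, lac regulatory remnants and T7/T3 promoters.

The transfer module contains an IncP oriT together with traJ and a fragment of traI, so the plasmid can be mobilised from an E. coli donor that supplies the remaining conjugation functions in trans. The Sh ble gene from Streptoalloteichus hindustanus is flanked by the P. tricornutum 40SRPS8 promoter and terminator and gives zeocin selection in the diatom. The CEN6-ARSH4 sequence and HIS3 marker, with its own promoter, allow replication and histidine-prototrophy selection in budding yeast. According to the record's vector type, this design also supports episomal rather than integrated maintenance in P. tricornutum.

The editing payload is Streptococcus pyogenes Cas9 fused at its C-terminus to a bipartite nucleoplasmin nuclear localisation signal. It is followed by sequence matching the P. tricornutum FCPA gene, which probably serves as 3′ regulatory sequence. Downstream lies an S. pyogenes guide RNA scaffold. The record does not name the promoters driving Cas9 or the sgRNA, and it lists no specific target spacer. The plasmid is used for plasmid-based Cas9 genome editing in P. tricornutum.
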