Features (pLannotate 1.2.2; 25 found; start..end, strand, type, name):
     30..458     -  rep_origin     f1 ori (sequence partly withheld): f1 bacteriophage origin of replication; arrow indicates direction of (+) strand synthesis
    463..620     -  CDS            lacZα (fragment): LacZα fragment of β-galactosidase; lacZ fragment
    623..641     +  promoter       T7 promoter: promoter for bacteriophage T7 RNA polymerase
    658..744     -  CDS            traI (fragment): TRAI6_ECOLX - Experimental evidence at protein level: Swiss-Prot protein existence level 1. The initiation process of transfer DNA synthesis requires the interaction of at least three plasmid-specific components (TraH, I, and J) at the transfer origin resulting in the assembly of a specialised nucleoprotein complex - the relaxosome. Site- and strand-specific cleavage at the transfer origin is dependent on TraI and TraJ. From Escherichia coli.
    782..1153    -  CDS            traJ: oriT-recognizing protein; traJ
   1186..1295    -  oriT           oriT: incP origin of transfer
   1435..1590    -  CDS            lacZα (fragment): LacZα fragment of β-galactosidase; lacZ fragment
   1612..1630    +  promoter       T3 promoter: promoter for bacteriophage T3 RNA polymerase
   2251..2625    +  CDS            BleoR: antibiotic-binding protein; Sh ble from Streptoalloteichus hindustanus; confers resistance to bleomycin, phleomycin, and Zeocin™
   3125..3626    +  misc_feature   CEN/ARS: S. cerevisiae CEN6 centromere fused to an autonomously replicating sequence
   3627..3812    +  promoter       HIS3 promoter: S. cerevisiae HIS3
   3813..4469    +  CDS            HIS3: imidazoleglycerol-phosphate dehydratase, required for histidine biosynthesis; S. cerevisiae HIS3; yeast auxotrophic marker
   5050..9150    +  CDS            cas9: CAS9_STRP1 - Also known as csn1 From Streptococcus pyogenes serotype M1.
   9151..9198    +  CDS            nucleoplasmin NLS: bipartite nuclear localization signal from nucleoplasmin
   9212..9352    +  CDS            FCPA (fragment): FCPA_PHATR - Also known as FCP1. Experimental evidence at transcript level: Swiss-Prot protein existence level 2. The light-harvesting complex (LHC) functions as a light receptor, it captures and delivers excitation energy to photosystems with which it is closely associated. Energy is transferred from the carotenoid and chlorophyll C (or B) to chlorophyll A and the photosynthetic reaction centers where it is used to synthesize ATP and reducing power. From Phaeodactylum tricornutum (Diatom).
   9734..9809    +  misc_RNA       gRNA scaffold: guide RNA scaffold for the Streptococcus pyogenes CRISPR/Cas9 system
  10147..10189   +  misc_feature   MCS (fragment): pBluescript multiple cloning site
  10201..10219   -  promoter       T3 promoter: promoter for bacteriophage T3 RNA polymerase
  10262..10284   -  protein_bind   lac operator (fragment): The lac repressor binds to the lac operator to inhibit transcription in E. coli. This inhibition can be relieved by adding lactose or isopropyl-β-D-thiogalactopyranoside (IPTG). lac repressor encoded by lacI
  10288..10318   -  promoter       lac promoter: promoter for the E. coli lac operon
  10333..10354   -  protein_bind   CAP binding site: CAP binding activates transcription in the presence of cAMP. E. coli catabolite activator protein
  10367..10459   -  CDS            lacI (fragment): lac repressor; lacI; The lac repressor binds to the lac operator to inhibit transcription in E. coli. This inhibition can be relieved by adding lactose or isopropyl-β-D-thiogalactopyranoside (IPTG).
  10642..11230   -  rep_origin     ori: high-copy-number ColE1/pMB1/pBR322/pUC origin of replication
  11401..12261   -  CDS            AmpR: β-lactamase; bla; confers resistance to ampicillin, carbenicillin, and related antibiotics
  12262..12366   -  promoter       AmpR promoter: bla
>Addgene plasmid #107932 | pPtGE34 | addgene full sequence | sequence record 242338 | Addgene NGS Result
CTAAATTGTAAGCGTTAATATTTTGTTAAAATTCGCGTTAAATTTTTGTTAAATCAGCTCATTTTTTAAC
CAATAGGCCGAAATCGGCAAAATCCCTTATAAATCAAAAGAATAGACCGAGATAGGGT
[37 nt withheld, positions 129-165]
AAAGAACGTGGACTCCAACGTCAAAGG
[49 nt withheld, positions 193-241]
T
[91 nt withheld, positions 243-333]
G
[124 nt withheld, positions 335-458]
CCCATTCGCCATTCAGGCTGCGCAACTGTTGGGAAGGGCGATCGGTGCGGGCCTCTTCGCTATTACGCCA
GCTGGCGAAAGGGGGATGTGCTGCAAGGCGATTAAGTTGGGTAACGCCAGGGTTTTCCCAGTCACGACGT
TGTAAAACGACGGCCAGTGAATTGTAATACGACTCACTATAGGGCGAATTGGAGCTGATCGTCTTGCCTT
GCTCGTCGGTGATGTACTTCACCAGCTCCGCGAAGTCGCTCTTCTTGATGGAGCGCATGGGGACGTGCTT
GGCAATCACGCGCACCCCCCGGCCGTTTTAGCGGCTAAAAAAGTCATGGCTCTGCCCTCGGGCGGACCAC
GCCCATCATGACCTTGCCAAGCTCGTCCTGCTTCTCTTCGATCTTCGCCAGCAGGGCGAGGATCGTGGCA
TCACCGAACCGCGCCGTGCGCGGGTCGTCGGTGAGCCAGAGTTTCAGCAGGCCGCCCAGGCGGCCCAGGT
CGCCATTGATGCGGGCCAGCTCGCGGACGTGCTCATAGTCCACGACGCCCGTGATTTTGTAGCCCTGGCC
GACGGCCAGCAGGTAGGCCGACAGGCTCATGCCGGCCGCCGCCGCCTTTTCCTCAATCGCTCTTCGTTCG
TCTGGAAGGCAGTACACCTTGATAGGTGGGCTGCCCTTCCTGGTTGGCTTGGTTTCATCAGCCATCCGCT
TGCCCTCATCTGTTACGCCGGCGGTAGCCGGCCAGCCTCGCAGAGCAGGATTCCCGTTGAGCACCGCCAG
GTGCGAATAAGGGACAGTGAAGAAGGAACACCCGCTCGCGGGTGGGCCTACTTCACCTATCCTGCCCGGC
TGACGCCGTTGGATACACCAAGGAAAGTCTACACGAACCCTTTGGCAAAATCCTGTATATCGTGCGAAAA
AGGATGGATATACCGAAAAAATCGCTATAATGACCCCGAAGCAGGGTTATGCAGCGGAAGATGCCATTCG
CCATTCAGGCTGCGCAACTGTTGGGAAGGGCGATCGGTGCGGGCCTCTTCGCTATTACGCCAGCTGGCGA
AAGGGGGATGTGCTGCAAGGCGATTAAGTTGGGTAACGCCAGGGTTTTCCCAGTCACGACGTTGTAAAAC
GACGGCCAGTGACCATGATTACGCCAAGCTCGAAATTAACCCTCACTAAAGGGAACAAAAGCTGGTACCT
AACCCTGCGATAGACCTTTTCCAAACTCACGCAGTCCAAGAAAACAAAGGGGTGAGAAGTATACGCACCT
TTCGGTTTCGGCATAATTCTTAAACTCTTGTGGTCACTTTCTTGTGAAGAAGCTAGGGGCACTCGTTTTC
CCTCAGAGCCTGCAAACACAAAATTCCTGCAGTCAATTGTCCCAACACTCGGCAAGCCGTATGCGCAAGC
AACGATGCGCAGAAGGCCGTGGATGGATGGCGACTCGCGATATGGCTTCTTGGGTCGCCAGTGTGGTATG
TCCGGCGTATGTCAATACGCGAATTCGGACGACTGGCATCTCTAGGAGGAGGATTCCTTCTTTTATGACA
TGTTTATTTTATATACATTGATGCTTTCCGACAGTCGGAAGTAATAAATGAATTTATTTCAAGACTACCT
ATACTCCTTTGACTTGTTCGACTAATCTTACCGCTTACTAAAATCTCGAAATCACGCTTGACCTCTCGCA
CGCAAATTTTTGCTGCTGGACGCTACGCACTCGGCCCAATTCTTCTCGGTCCTCGTCGTCGCAATTGTCG
TTGCGTTGATCTTGCACCGAAGGAATCAGAGAATAGAATACCATGGCCAAGTTGACCAGTGCCGTTCCGG
TGCTCACCGCGCGCGACGTCGCCGGAGCGGTCGAGTTCTGGACCGACCGGCTCGGGTTCTCCCGGGACTT
CGTGGAGGACGACTTCGTCGGTGTGGTCCGGGACGACGTGACCCTGTTCATCAGCGCGGTCCAGGACCAG
GTGGTGCCGGACAACACCCTGGCCTGGGTGTGGGTGCGCGGCCTGAACGAGCTGTACGCCGAGTGGTCGG
AGGTCGTGTCCACGAACTTCCGGGACGCCTCCGGGCCGGCCATGACCGAGATCGGCGAGCAGCCGTGGGG
GCGGGAGTTCGCCCTGCGCGACCCGGCCGGCAACTGCGTGCACTTCGTGGCCGAGGAGCAGGACTGAAGA
TAAGAATATCTCATTGTGAACATCTATGATTTACCAATTTTATTCTTTGTTTACAGTTAGACGCCAGTAA
TTGTGCTGTTTCTCTCAAGTCTGTGTCAATACAAACTACGAAACTTGGCAATTTTTCTCTTGAATATGAG
CACGAGATTGAAACGCACAAAGGAAATTAGTTTCCATCCTTTGACAAAGTTTGTTGCTGTTTAGAGAACA
GATGTCAAAATTAACGTGCCATGGAATTGAACCATGGTGCGCTATCCCCAAATCACGTCGTTTGACCTCG
TCACATTTAAGGTATATCAAGCATATTCACTTATATCTTGACATCCTCCCTGCTTGATATTCCTTTGCCC
TTGAGCCATCTTCCCCACACGCTGGAGATGACCCCTGCCCCTCCTTTCTTTATCCACCCGAGTAAGGTGT
CGACAAGTCACTTTGCCCCTGAGCCATCCTCCCCACTCAGGAGATGACCCCTACCCCTTTCTTCTTTATC
CACCCCCACGTGCTATAAAAATAATTATAATTTAAATTTTTTAATATAAATATATAAATTAAAAATAGAA
AGTAAAAAAAGAAATTAAAGAAAAAATAGTTTTTGTTTTCCGAAGATGTAAAAGACTCTAGGGGGATCGC
CAACAAATACTACCTTTTACCTTGCTCTTCCTGCTCTCAGGTATTAATGCCGAATTGTTTCATCTTGTCT
GTGTAGAAGACCACACACGAAAATCCTGTGATTTTACATTTTACTTATCGTTAATCGAATGTATATCTAT
TTAATCTGCTTTTCTTGTCTAATAAATATATATGTAAAGTACGCTTTTTGTTGAAATTTTTTAAACCTTT
GTTTATTTTTTTTTCTTCATTCCGTAACTCTTCTACCTTCTTTATTTACTTTCTAAAATCCAAATACAAA
ACATAAAAATAAATAAACACAGAGTAAATTCCCAAATTATTCCATCATTAAAAGATACGAGGCGCGTGTA
AGTTACAGGCAAGCGATCCTAGTACACTCTATATTTTTTTATGCCTCGGTAATGATTTTCATTTTTTTTT
CCACCTAGCGGATGACTCTTTTTTTTTCTTAGCGATTGGCATTATCACATAATGAATTATACATTATATA
AAGTAATGTGATTTCTTCGAAGAATATACTAAAAAATGAGCAGGCAAGATAAACGAAGGCAAAGATGACA
GAGCAGAAAGCCCTAGTAAAGCGTATTACAAATGAAACCAAGATTCAGATTGCGATCTCTTTAAAGGGTG
GTCCCCTAGCGATAGAGCACTCGATCTTCCCAGAAAAAGAGGCAGAAGCAGTAGCAGAACAGGCCACACA
ATCGCAAGTGATTAACGTCCACACAGGTATAGGGTTTCTGGACCATATGATACATGCTCTGGCCAAGCAT
TCCGGCTGGTCGCTAATCGTTGAGTGCATTGGTGACTTACACATAGACGACCATCACACCACTGAAGACT
GCGGGATTGCTCTCGGTCAAGCTTTTAAAGAGGCCCTAGGGGCCGTGCGTGGAGTAAAAAGGTTTGGATC
AGGATTTGCGCCTTTGGATGAGGCACTTTCCAGAGCGGTGGTAGATCTTTCGAACAGGCCGTACGCAGTT
GTCGAACTTGGTTTGCAAAGGGAGAAAGTAGGAGATCTCTCTTGCGAGATGATCCCGCATTTTCTTGAAA
GCTTTGCAGAGGCTAGCAGAATTACCCTCCACGTTGATTGTCTGCGAGGCAAGAATGATCATCACCGTAG
TGAGAGTGCGTTCAAGGCTCTTGCGGTTGCCATAAGAGAAGCCACCTCGCCCAATGGTACCAACGATGTT
CCCTCCACCAAAGGTGTTCTTTATGCAATCTCGCCTATTCATGGTGTATAAAAGTTCAACATCCAAAGCT
AGAACTTTTGGAAAGAGAAAGAATATCCGAATAGGGCACGGCGTGCCGTATTGTTGGAGTGGACTAGCAG
AAAGTGAGGAAGGCACAGGATGAGTTTTCTCGAGACACATAGCTTCAGCGTCGTGTAGGCTAGGCAGAGG
TGAGTTTTCTCGAGACATACCTTCAGCGTCGTCTTCACTGTCACAGTCAACTGACAGTAATCGTTGATCC
GGAGAGATTCAAAATTCAATCTGTTTGGACCTGGATAAGACACAAGAGCGACATCCTGACATGAACGCCG
TAAACAGCAAATCCTGGTTGAACACGTATCCTTTTGGGGGCCTCCGCTACGACGCTCGCTCCAGCTGGGG
CTTCCTTACTATACACAGCGCGCATATTTCACGGTTGCCAGAAGTCAAGATGGCCTCTAGAATGGACTAT
AAGGACCACGACGGAGATTACAAGGATCATGATATTGATTACAAAGACGATGATGATAAAATGGCCCCAA
AGAAGAAGCGGAAAGTCGGTATACACGGAGTCCCAGCAGCCGACAAGAAGTACTCGATTGGATTGGACAT
CGGCACCAACTCTGTTGGATGGGCCGTCATCACGGACGAGTACAAGGTGCCCAGCAAGAAATTCAAAGTA
CTGGGAAACACTGACCGCCATTCGATCAAGAAGAATTTGATTGGAGCTTTGCTGTTTGACAGCGGCGAAA
CAGCGGAAGCCACGCGGCTTAAACGAACCGCGAGACGAAGATATACGCGACGGAAGAACCGTATCTGCTA
TCTACAAGAGATTTTCTCGAATGAGATGGCAAAAGTCGATGACTCTTTCTTTCACCGATTGGAAGAATCC
TTCCTCGTTGAAGAGGATAAGAAACATGAGCGGCACCCGATATTTGGAAACATTGTGGACGAGGTGGCTT
ACCATGAGAAATACCCGACTATTTACCACCTGCGAAAGAAATTGGTGGACTCGACGGACAAAGCGGATCT
TCGCCTAATCTATTTGGCGCTAGCACATATGATTAAGTTTCGCGGCCACTTCTTGATCGAAGGCGACTTG
AATCCGGACAACAGTGATGTTGACAAACTGTTTATTCAACTTGTACAAACTTACAACCAGCTCTTTGAAG
AAAATCCCATTAACGCTTCGGGAGTGGACGCGAAAGCCATCCTTTCTGCCCGACTCAGCAAGAGCCGACG
CCTAGAAAATTTGATTGCGCAACTTCCCGGCGAGAAAAAGAATGGACTTTTTGGAAATCTTATTGCTTTG
TCGCTGGGCCTTACGCCGAACTTTAAGAGCAACTTCGACCTTGCGGAAGATGCCAAATTGCAACTGAGTA
AAGACACATATGACGACGACCTCGACAATCTTTTGGCACAAATAGGAGATCAGTACGCCGACCTCTTTTT
GGCGGCTAAGAACTTGTCCGACGCCATTCTGTTGTCGGACATCCTTCGAGTTAATACGGAGATTACTAAG
GCGCCCTTGAGCGCCTCTATGATCAAAAGATACGACGAGCATCACCAAGACCTGACCCTCCTTAAAGCTC
TCGTCCGGCAACAGCTGCCTGAGAAGTACAAAGAGATTTTCTTTGATCAAAGCAAAAACGGATACGCGGG
CTACATTGACGGGGGAGCCTCGCAAGAAGAGTTCTACAAGTTTATTAAACCGATCCTGGAAAAGATGGAC
GGCACGGAGGAATTACTCGTGAAACTTAACCGAGAGGACCTTTTGCGTAAGCAACGGACTTTCGACAACG
GATCTATTCCGCACCAAATCCATCTCGGAGAATTGCACGCAATTCTGCGCCGGCAAGAAGATTTTTATCC
ATTTCTCAAGGACAACCGGGAAAAGATTGAGAAAATCTTAACCTTCCGCATACCCTACTACGTCGGCCCT
TTGGCCAGGGGAAATTCGAGATTTGCCTGGATGACGCGAAAGAGTGAGGAAACTATTACTCCCTGGAATT
TCGAAGAAGTGGTAGACAAAGGAGCTTCCGCGCAATCCTTTATCGAGCGCATGACCAACTTCGATAAGAA
CCTCCCGAATGAGAAAGTCCTACCCAAGCATTCGTTGCTCTACGAATACTTTACGGTGTATAATGAGCTG
ACTAAAGTCAAATACGTTACAGAGGGAATGCGAAAACCGGCTTTCCTCTCGGGAGAGCAGAAAAAGGCCA
TAGTCGATCTTCTCTTTAAAACGAACCGTAAAGTTACCGTGAAACAACTAAAAGAGGACTACTTCAAGAA
AATCGAATGCTTTGACTCCGTTGAAATTTCCGGCGTTGAAGATCGGTTCAATGCCTCCTTGGGAACATAC
CACGATCTCCTGAAAATTATCAAAGACAAGGACTTTCTTGACAATGAGGAAAACGAGGACATTCTTGAAG
ATATTGTCTTGACGCTAACACTTTTTGAGGATCGAGAGATGATTGAGGAACGCCTTAAAACCTATGCGCA
TCTGTTCGACGACAAAGTTATGAAGCAATTGAAGCGCCGGAGATATACGGGATGGGGAAGGTTGAGTCGG
AAACTGATAAATGGCATACGCGATAAGCAGTCCGGCAAAACAATTCTCGATTTCTTGAAGTCCGACGGAT
TTGCGAATCGAAACTTCATGCAACTGATCCATGACGATTCGTTGACCTTTAAAGAGGACATTCAAAAAGC
CCAAGTATCCGGACAAGGAGATTCTTTGCACGAGCATATTGCGAATCTTGCTGGAAGTCCGGCTATTAAA
AAGGGCATTCTCCAGACAGTAAAGGTCGTGGATGAACTCGTTAAAGTTATGGGCCGACACAAACCCGAGA
ACATAGTCATCGAAATGGCGAGAGAGAACCAGACCACCCAAAAGGGACAGAAAAATTCACGCGAGCGAAT
GAAGCGGATTGAAGAGGGGATCAAAGAGCTTGGCAGCCAAATTCTGAAAGAACACCCGGTTGAAAACACC
CAATTGCAGAACGAGAAGCTCTACCTGTACTATCTTCAAAATGGGCGTGATATGTACGTCGATCAAGAAT
TGGACATCAACCGGCTATCCGATTACGATGTGGACCATATTGTTCCTCAGTCGTTTCTCAAAGACGACTC
CATAGACAATAAGGTTCTAACGAGAAGCGACAAGAACCGCGGCAAATCAGACAACGTCCCCTCCGAGGAA
GTAGTTAAGAAAATGAAGAATTACTGGCGCCAATTGCTGAACGCTAAGCTCATTACCCAAAGAAAGTTTG
ACAATTTGACGAAAGCCGAGCGAGGCGGGCTCTCGGAACTGGATAAGGCCGGCTTCATTAAAAGACAATT
GGTGGAAACGCGACAAATCACAAAGCACGTCGCACAGATTCTCGACTCCCGCATGAACACTAAGTATGAC
GAGAATGACAAACTAATCCGGGAAGTCAAAGTGATTACCTTGAAGTCCAAGCTGGTTTCCGATTTTCGTA
AAGATTTTCAGTTTTACAAAGTTCGCGAGATCAACAACTACCATCACGCGCACGACGCTTACTTGAACGC
TGTCGTGGGAACGGCCTTGATTAAAAAATACCCTAAGCTGGAAAGCGAGTTCGTTTACGGCGATTACAAG
GTGTATGACGTACGCAAAATGATCGCGAAGTCAGAGCAGGAAATTGGCAAAGCTACTGCGAAGTACTTCT
TTTATAGCAACATAATGAATTTTTTCAAAACGGAGATTACCCTCGCTAACGGCGAGATTCGCAAGCGCCC
TCTTATCGAGACAAACGGCGAAACGGGGGAGATTGTCTGGGATAAAGGCCGCGATTTTGCGACTGTGCGG
AAAGTCTTGTCGATGCCGCAAGTGAATATAGTCAAAAAGACGGAGGTGCAAACAGGCGGCTTTTCGAAAG
AATCTATCCTTCCCAAAAGGAACTCTGATAAGTTGATTGCGCGAAAAAAGGATTGGGACCCTAAGAAGTA
TGGCGGCTTTGACAGCCCGACCGTAGCATATTCTGTCCTTGTGGTGGCCAAAGTCGAAAAGGGCAAATCC
AAGAAACTGAAGAGTGTGAAAGAATTGCTTGGGATTACGATCATGGAAAGATCATCTTTTGAGAAGAATC
CCATCGACTTTCTCGAAGCTAAAGGCTACAAAGAAGTGAAAAAGGACCTGATTATCAAGTTGCCTAAGTA
CTCCTTGTTTGAGCTGGAAAATGGCCGTAAGCGAATGCTCGCTTCTGCCGGCGAACTCCAGAAGGGAAAC
GAATTGGCGCTGCCCTCCAAATATGTTAACTTTCTTTACCTTGCCTCGCACTATGAGAAGCTCAAGGGCT
CCCCCGAGGATAATGAGCAAAAACAACTGTTTGTAGAACAGCATAAGCACTACTTGGACGAGATCATTGA
GCAAATTAGCGAGTTCTCCAAGCGAGTCATCCTTGCCGACGCTAATCTGGACAAAGTCCTGTCCGCCTAC
AATAAGCACCGCGATAAGCCAATCCGAGAGCAAGCGGAGAATATTATCCACTTGTTTACGCTCACCAATC
TTGGAGCCCCTGCCGCCTTTAAGTACTTTGACACCACCATCGACCGCAAGAGGTACACCAGCACCAAAGA
AGTCTTGGACGCCACCCTCATTCACCAATCAATCACCGGCTTGTACGAGACACGCATCGACCTGTCTCAA
CTCGGAGGCGACAAAAGGCCGGCGGCCACGAAAAAGGCCGGCCAGGCAAAAAAGAAAAAGTAATCTGGAT
CCCTACCTCGACTTTGGCTGGGACACTTTCAGTGAGGACAAGAAGCTCCAGAAGCGTGCTATCGAACTCA
ACCAGGGACGTGCGGCACAAATGGGCATCCTTGCTCTCATGGTGCACGAACAGTTGGGAGTCTCTATCCT
TCCTTAAAAATTTAATTTTCATTAGTTGCAGTCACTCCGCTTTGGTTTCACAGTCAGGAATAACACTAGC
TCGTCTTCACTGCAGGTTGGCTCGGAAGTTGGTGTTGACGGTGAGCTGGAAATTGGTTGTCGGTCACTGC
TAGCGAGAAGAAAACGGAGGACAGAAGGAAGTGAAACTCGGTTCGTTCTCGACAGCCTCACTGTCAATAT
GCTCATTTTCAATCCTTAGCGCTTTTAATGTCGAATTGACGGTAAATTGAATAGGATCTATAATATCTAC
AAGGTACTTTGACACGCCAAGTATTCATTGTTAGTCAACAATATTTTAGAGCTTTATAAGGTCAAAAAAC
ACCTTCAAAGTCGAGGAGACCGAGAGAGGGTCTCAGTTTTAGAGCTAGAAATAGCAAGTTAAAATAAGGC
TAGTCCGTTATCAACTTGAAAAAGTGGCACCGAGTCGGTGCTTTTTTTTAGAACCGCTCACCCATGCTAT
CGTATGTCATTTACATTGACAAACTGCTATGAATGCGTTTGCGATAACTTCAGCTCGCTGAAGCCCTAGA
CATTTCGTTTGACTAAATTGTTTTCCGGTTGCTTTACTACCGACCGGTCTGCGGGTAGCATGTCTTGGCT
TTTGCGAGTTCGAGAGAATTTATGGACAAGTGCGTTTACAGTTTGGAACACGAGTGTGAGTGAGCGGAAT
TGGCTATCTATAACATTCTTATTTCAGGAGGCTGGTGATTAGCAGAATTTTCAAAGATCTCGAATCTAAA
ATCGCCATGGGCTCGACGAACTTTTCTGCAAGCTTATCGATACCGTCGACCTCGAGGGGGGGCCCGGTAC
CAGCTTTTGTTCCCTTTAGTGAGGGTTAATTTCGAGCTTGGCGTAATCATGGTCATAGCTGTTTCCTGTG
TGAAATTGTTATCCGCTCACAATTCCACACAACATACGAGCCGGAAGCATAAAGTGTAAAGCCTGGGGTG
CCTAATGAGTGAGCTAACTCACATTAATTGCGTTGCGCTCACTGCCCGCTTTCCAGTCGGGAAACCTGTC
GTGCCAGCTGCATTAATGAATCGGCCAACGCGCGGGGAGAGGCGGTTTGCGTATTGGGCGCTCTTCCGCT
TCCTCGCTCACTGACTCGCTGCGCTCGGTCGTTCGGCTGCGGCGAGCGGTATCAGCTCACTCAAAGGCGG
TAATACGGTTATCCACAGAATCAGGGGATAACGCAGGAAAGAACATGTGAGCAAAAGGCCAGCAAAAGGC
CAGGAACCGTAAAAAGGCCGCGTTGCTGGCGTTTTTCCATAGGCTCCGCCCCCCTGACGAGCATCACAAA
AATCGACGCTCAAGTCAGAGGTGGCGAAACCCGACAGGACTATAAAGATACCAGGCGTTTCCCCCTGGAA
GCTCCCTCGTGCGCTCTCCTGTTCCGACCCTGCCGCTTACCGGATACCTGTCCGCCTTTCTCCCTTCGGG
AAGCGTGGCGCTTTCTCATAGCTCACGCTGTAGGTATCTCAGTTCGGTGTAGGTCGTTCGCTCCAAGCTG
GGCTGTGTGCACGAACCCCCCGTTCAGCCCGACCGCTGCGCCTTATCCGGTAACTATCGTCTTGAGTCCA
ACCCGGTAAGACACGACTTATCGCCACTGGCAGCAGCCACTGGTAACAGGATTAGCAGAGCGAGGTATGT
AGGCGGTGCTACAGAGTTCTTGAAGTGGTGGCCTAACTACGGCTACACTAGAAGAACAGTATTTGGTATC
TGCGCTCTGCTGAAGCCAGTTACCTTCGGAAAAAGAGTTGGTAGCTCTTGATCCGGCAAACAAACCACCG
CTGGTAGCGGTGGTTTTTTTGTTTGCAAGCAGCAGATTACGCGCAGAAAAAAAGGATCTCAAGAAGATCC
TTTGATCTTTTCTACGGGGTCTGACGCTCAGTGGAACGAAAACTCACGTTAAGGGATTTTGGTCATGAGA
TTATCAAAAAGGATCTTCACCTAGATCCTTTTAAATTAAAAATGAAGTTTTAAATCAATCTAAAGTATAT
ATGAGTAAACTTGGTCTGACAGTTACCAATGCTTAATCAGTGAGGCACCTATCTCAGCGATCTGTCTATT
TCGTTCATCCATAGTTGCCTGACTCCCCGTCGTGTAGATAACTACGATACGGGAGGGCTTACCATCTGGC
CCCAGTGCTGCAATGATACCGCGAGAGCCACGCTCACCGGCTCCAGATTTATCAGCAATAAACCAGCCAG
CCGGAAGGGCCGAGCGCAGAAGTGGTCCTGCAACTTTATCCGCCTCCATCCAGTCTATTAATTGTTGCCG
GGAAGCTAGAGTAAGTAGTTCGCCAGTTAATAGTTTGCGCAACGTTGTTGCCATTGCTACAGGCATCGTG
GTGTCACGCTCGTCGTTTGGTATGGCTTCATTCAGCTCCGGTTCCCAACGATCAAGGCGAGTTACATGAT
CCCCCATGTTGTGCAAAAAAGCGGTTAGCTCCTTCGGTCCTCCGATCGTTGTCAGAAGTAAGTTGGCCGC
AGTGTTATCACTCATGGTTATGGCAGCACTGCATAATTCTCTTACTGTCATGCCATCCGTAAGATGCTTT
TCTGTGACTGGTGAGTACTCAACCAAGTCATTCTGAGAATAGTGTATGCGGCGACCGAGTTGCTCTTGCC
CGGCGTCAATACGGGATAATACCGCGCCACATAGCAGAACTTTAAAAGTGCTCATCATTGGAAAACGTTC
TTCGGGGCGAAAACTCTCAAGGATCTTACCGCTGTTGAGATCCAGTTCGATGTAACCCACTCGTGCACCC
AACTGATCTTCAGCATCTTTTACTTTCACCAGCGTTTCTGGGTGAGCAAAAACAGGAAGGCAAAATGCCG
CAAAAAAGGGAATAAGGGCGACACGGAAATGTTGAATACTCATACTCTTCCTTTTTCAATATTATTGAAG
CATTTATCAGGGTTATTGTCTCATGAGCGGATACATATTTGAATGTATTTAGAAAAATAAACAAATAGGG
GTTCCGCGCACATTTCCCCGAAAAGTGCCAC
